Addgene plasmid #222930: p1153
Purpose: Shuttle vector carrying a Candida auris centromere (CEN 4) with Nourseothricin selectable marker
Depositing lab: Brian Wickes. Depositing organization: University of Texas Health Science Center at San Antonio. Publication: Development of a Shuttle Vector That Transforms at High Frequency for the Emerging Human Fungal Pathogen: Candida auris. Determann B 2nd, Fu J, Wickes BL. J Fungi (Basel). 2024 Jul 11;10(7):477. doi: 10.3390/jof10070477. PubMed 39057362.
Backbone
  Vector backbone: pBluescript SK+
  Backbone manufacturer: Stratagene
  Backbone size w/o insert (bp): 2958
  Total vector size (bp): 6611
  Modifications to backbone: Contains a Nourseothricin resistance marker (NAT1) cassettewith Candida albicans actin promoter and terminator. Contains candida auris B8441 CEN 4 sequence
  Vector type: Bacterial Expression
  Selectable markers: Nourseothricin
Growth in bacteria
  Bacterial resistance: Ampicillin, 100 μg/mL
  Growth temperature: 37°C
  Growth strain: DH5alpha
  Copy number: High Copy
Gene/Insert
  Gene/Insert name: CEN 4
  Species: Candida auris
  Insert size (bp): 1721
  Cloning method: Restriction Enzyme; 5′ cloning site SacII (not destroyed); 3′ cloning site NotI (not destroyed)
  Sequencing primers: 5′ TTTGAAGTTGGCTGTGATGGA
Terms and licenses: Academic/Nonprofit Terms; Industry Terms
How to cite: p1153 was a gift from Brian Wickes (Addgene plasmid # 222930 ; http://n2t.net/addgene:222930 ; RRID:Addgene_222930)
