[The description below was written by a language model from this plasmid's Addgene catalogue record and pLannotate feature annotations shown in this document.]
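Description:
p1153 is a 6,611 bp E. coli–Candida auris shuttle vector built on the pBluescript SK+ phagemid backbone. In bacteria it is maintained at high copy through the ColE1/pUC-type origin and selected with ampicillin via the β-lactamase gene and its native promoter. The other standard pBluescript elements are also annotated: the f1 origin for single-stranded DNA production, the lac promoter/operator region with a lacZα fragment, flanking T3 and T7 promoters, and pieces of the multiple cloning site, which the inserted fungal sequences have split. Although the repository lists it as a bacterial expression vector, its stated purpose is transformation of the fungal pathogen.

The fungal payload has two parts. The first is a 1,721 bp sequence corresponding to centromere 4 (CEN 4) of C. auris strain B8441, cloned between SacII and NotI sites that both remain intact. The second is a nourseothricin resistance cassette in which NAT1 is flanked by the Candida albicans actin promoter and terminator. The automated annotation picks up this marker as a streptothricin acetyltransferase coding sequence, which detoxifies streptothricin-class antibiotics by acetylation. The actin regulatory regions and the centromere itself are not annotated. The short hits labelled as a URA3 promoter fragment and a Kluyveromyces glucokinase fragment fall outside the annotated backbone elements, and they may be incidental similarity matches rather than functional parts.

Centromeric sequence in a plasmid is generally expected to support episomal maintenance and segregation. The associated work describes the vector as part of developing a shuttle plasmid that transforms C. auris at high frequency, with nourseothricin as a dominant selection that needs no auxotrophic host strain.
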