Features (pLannotate 1.2.2; 17 found; start..end, strand, type, name):
    211..231     -  promoter       URA3 promoter (fragment): S. cerevisiae URA3
    345..503     -  CDS            GLK1 (fragment): HXKG_KLULA - Experimental evidence at protein level: Swiss-Prot protein existence level 1. Glukokinase specific for aldohexoses. Phosphorylates glucose and mannose, but not fructose. From Kluyveromyces lactis (strain ATCC 8585 / CBS 2359 / DSM 70799 / NBRC 1267 / NRRL Y-1140 / WM37) (Yeast) (Candida sphaerica).
    507..528     +  misc_feature   MCS (fragment): pBluescript multiple cloning site
   1429..1473    -  misc_feature   MCS (fragment): pBluescript multiple cloning site
   1497..2066    +  CDS            sta: STA_STRLA - Experimental evidence at protein level: Swiss-Prot protein existence level 1. Involved in resistance to streptothricin, a broad-spectrum antibiotic produced by streptomycetes. Detoxifies streptothricin via acetylation of the beta amino group of the first beta-lysyl moiety of streptothricin. From Streptomyces lavendulae.
   2461..2529    +  misc_feature   MCS (fragment): pBluescript multiple cloning site
   2538..2556    -  promoter       T7 promoter: promoter for bacteriophage T7 RNA polymerase
   2564..2719    +  CDS            lacZα (fragment): LacZα fragment of β-galactosidase; lacZ fragment
   2724..3152    +  rep_origin     f1 ori (sequence partly withheld): f1 bacteriophage origin of replication; arrow indicates direction of (+) strand synthesis
   3205..3309    +  promoter       AmpR promoter: bla
   3310..4170    +  CDS            AmpR: β-lactamase; bla; confers resistance to ampicillin, carbenicillin, and related antibiotics
   4341..4929    +  rep_origin     ori: high-copy-number ColE1/pMB1/pBR322/pUC origin of replication
   5112..5204    +  CDS            lacI (fragment): lac repressor; lacI; The lac repressor binds to the lac operator to inhibit transcription in E. coli. This inhibition can be relieved by adding lactose or isopropyl-β-D-thiogalactopyranoside (IPTG).
   5217..5238    +  protein_bind   CAP binding site: CAP binding activates transcription in the presence of cAMP. E. coli catabolite activator protein
   5253..5283    +  promoter       lac promoter: promoter for the E. coli lac operon
   5291..5307    +  protein_bind   lac operator: The lac repressor binds to the lac operator to inhibit transcription in E. coli. This inhibition can be relieved by adding lactose or isopropyl-β-D-thiogalactopyranoside (IPTG). lac repressor encoded by lacI
   5352..5370    +  promoter       T3 promoter: promoter for bacteriophage T3 RNA polymerase
>Addgene plasmid #222930 | p1153 | addgene full sequence | sequence record 439432 | Addgene NGS Result
ATAGTTTGTGTATGCTTCTCCTATTTTTAACAAATAATCAATTTTTCAAATAATCAATTTTTTATCGATT
CTATTCCGGCCTACCATTTTATCAGAATAAGATACTATTTGATTAAAAAAACTTTGTTCGAAGGAAAATC
TACTTGAACACAGGTATGATCGGTCTTAAAGTTGCACTAATACGTAGTCCGTCATAACCGAGTGACCTGG
AAAAAGAAAAAAAAAAAAAAAAAAAAAAAAAATATTAAAGGAAAACTAGCAAAGTTACGATAGTCGTCAA
TTACAGTTCCTGCTAAATTTATAATAAGGTTATCTTCGTATTCATTTTTTCAAGTCACGGTGGATGCACA
AAGAGCAGCTCCAACACCACTACCGTCTTTCGCAATCTGCAAATGCAATTTCTTGTTTGATCCCTTCAAC
GGGTTAATAAGATTAAATGCATTTAAAATCTTTTCTTGAAATCCCGGGTAAAATTCGACTACCGATCCAT
CACAGCCAACTTCAAAGGCGGCCGCTCTAGAACTAGTGCGGGTACCGCTATGCCAACCAAAAAGGAGTGA
CATTATTATGTAAAAGAAGAAATGTTGTAATTCCGCGAAACAACAATTTTAATGCTTACTGTGCCGCCAC
CAATATCCTATGGCCAAGGGGCCTTTAAACATGCCACGGAAATATACAGTCAAAGTAAACCTACTATGTC
TTTAGAGCCTTCAGGATCAATTGTTTTTAAATGAATGACTGCAAAACTAGAAAAGTAGCCCCTTACATAA
GCAAGTCATTTGTACACCGAGAGTTTAGTAACCAGTGAAGCAAGTATATCTGGCAAACCTGAAACTTATC
TGTGAATTATAAAGCTCATAAGTAAAAAGTGTAGAAAAGAAGATAAGGCAGACCAAATACAAATTTGCAA
CAGTACAACGAATATTTCAGCGTCAAAACTAGAGAATAATAAAGAAAACGATCTTTTCAAAAAGAAAAAA
CCTTTTAGTTTTCCTTTGTTGTTGTTGTGGGTGTGTGCTATTTATATTATATAGTTTACTCATAATACCA
TAAAATATTCGGTTTGATTAGGTTATTTTAATAAGCTAATTTGTTTCTAATCGTGTAATTTATGCTGTGT
ATATTAAGTAGTGTGTGCACTGCCCAAAAATGTTTGTTGTTTATAGTCGGTTAAAGAGAAAAAAGAAAAA
AAGATCCATACACACACGTTAATTAGTTGTTCAACGTAATACACTCATATTTTGTTCTTATTTGCTTTCG
GTCGCTGTTCTCACCAAGATTTATTGCCAACGAAACAATTTTTTTTTATATATTTTCAGATTTTTCTTTT
TTTCCTTTCCTTTCCTTTTCTAATTTTCACTCCTGGTTTTCTTTCTTTCTTAGAAACATTATCTCGATAT
TAATATTAAAAAAATATAATCATTCAAACTCGAGGTCGACGGTATCGATAAGCTTGATATCGAATTCCTG
CAGAATTCAGGAAGGATCCTACAATTATGTCTACTACTTTGGATGATACTGCTTATAGATACAGAACTTC
TGTTCCAGGTGATGCTGAAGCTATTGAAGCTTTGGATGGTTCTTTCACTACCGATACTGTTTTTAGAGTT
ACTGCTACTGGTGATGGTTTCACTTTGAGAGAAGTTCCAGTTGATCCACCATTGACTAAGGTTTTCCCAG
ATGATGAATCCGATGATGAATCCGATGCTGGTGAAGATGGTGATCCAGATTCTAGAACTTTCGTTGCTTA
TGGTGATGATGGTGATTTGGCTGGTTTCGTTGTTGTTTCTTATTCTGGTTGGAACAGAAGATTGACTGTT
GAAGATATTGAAGTTGCTCCAGAACATAGAGGTCATGGTGTTGGTAGAGCTTTGATGGGTTTGGCTACTG
AATTCGCCAGAGAAAGAGGTGCTGGTCATTTGTGGTTGGAAGTTACCAATGTTAATGCTCCAGCTATTCA
TGCTTATAGAAGAATGGGTTTCACTTTGTGTGGTTTGGATACTGCTTTATACGATGGTACTGCTTCCGAT
GGTGAACAAGCTTTGTATATGTCTATGCCATGTCCATAATAACTCGGGGGGATCCGAGTGAAATTCTGGA
AATCTGGAAATCTGGTTTTGTATTCTTGTTATTCTTCTTTTTGTTATTACATATATAACTTGTTACTTTT
TTAAAAAAATCTTTGTTTATTTTATAAATATATAAAACTAAATTTAAGAAAAAGAGAAAAATGTTTTATT
TGAGAGATTGAAATTTTACTTGAATTTAGCTTAGCTTTTATAAAGTATTATTATGTAAAAAAACAAAACA
AATATACATTAAAAAGTTAAGACTATAAAATAGCCACCCAAGGCATTTCTATATCTTGTTGTTGTTGTTT
TCATCTTCTGTATCAGAGGAACTTATTTTATTATTTTCGTCACGGGTATTTTCTCTTGTTTGATGATTCA
TCCCATTCATTCCCCCGGGCTGCAGGAATTCGATATCAAGCTTATCGATACCGTCGACCTCGAGGGGGGG
CCCGGTACCCAATTCGCCCTATAGTGAGTCGTATTACGCGCGCTCACTGGCCGTCGTTTTACAACGTCGT
GACTGGGAAAACCCTGGCGTTACCCAACTTAATCGCCTTGCAGCACATCCCCCTTTCGCCAGCTGGCGTA
ATAGCGAAGAGGCCCGCACCGATCGCCCTTCCCAACAGTTGCGCAGCCTGAATGGCGAATGGG
[124 nt withheld, positions 2724-2847]
C
[91 nt withheld, positions 2849-2939]
A
[49 nt withheld, positions 2941-2989]
CCTTTGACGTTGGAGTCCACGTTCTTT
[37 nt withheld, positions 3017-3053]
ACCCTATCTCGGTCTATTCTTTTGATTTATAAGGGATTTTGCCGATTTCGGCCTATTGGTTAAAAAATGA
GCTGATTTAACAAAAATTTAACGCGAATTTTAACAAAATATTAACGCTTACAATTTAGGTGGCACTTTTC
GGGGAAATGTGCGCGGAACCCCTATTTGTTTATTTTTCTAAATACATTCAAATATGTATCCGCTCATGAG
ACAATAACCCTGATAAATGCTTCAATAATATTGAAAAAGGAAGAGTATGAGTATTCAACATTTCCGTGTC
GCCCTTATTCCCTTTTTTGCGGCATTTTGCCTTCCTGTTTTTGCTCACCCAGAAACGCTGGTGAAAGTAA
AAGATGCTGAAGATCAGTTGGGTGCACGAGTGGGTTACATCGAACTGGATCTCAACAGCGGTAAGATCCT
TGAGAGTTTTCGCCCCGAAGAACGTTTTCCAATGATGAGCACTTTTAAAGTTCTGCTATGTGGCGCGGTA
TTATCCCGTATTGACGCCGGGCAAGAGCAACTCGGTCGCCGCATACACTATTCTCAGAATGACTTGGTTG
AGTACTCACCAGTCACAGAAAAGCATCTTACGGATGGCATGACAGTAAGAGAATTATGCAGTGCTGCCAT
AACCATGAGTGATAACACTGCGGCCAACTTACTTCTGACAACGATCGGAGGACCGAAGGAGCTAACCGCT
TTTTTGCACAACATGGGGGATCATGTAACTCGCCTTGATCGTTGGGAACCGGAGCTGAATGAAGCCATAC
CAAACGACGAGCGTGACACCACGATGCCTGTAGCAATGGCAACAACGTTGCGCAAACTATTAACTGGCGA
ACTACTTACTCTAGCTTCCCGGCAACAATTAATAGACTGGATGGAGGCGGATAAAGTTGCAGGACCACTT
CTGCGCTCGGCCCTTCCGGCTGGCTGGTTTATTGCTGATAAATCTGGAGCCGGTGAGCGTGGGTCTCGCG
GTATCATTGCAGCACTGGGGCCAGATGGTAAGCCCTCCCGTATCGTAGTTATCTACACGACGGGGAGTCA
GGCAACTATGGATGAACGAAATAGACAGATCGCTGAGATAGGTGCCTCACTGATTAAGCATTGGTAACTG
TCAGACCAAGTTTACTCATATATACTTTAGATTGATTTAAAACTTCATTTTTAATTTAAAAGGATCTAGG
TGAAGATCCTTTTTGATAATCTCATGACCAAAATCCCTTAACGTGAGTTTTCGTTCCACTGAGCGTCAGA
CCCCGTAGAAAAGATCAAAGGATCTTCTTGAGATCCTTTTTTTCTGCGCGTAATCTGCTGCTTGCAAACA
AAAAAACCACCGCTACCAGCGGTGGTTTGTTTGCCGGATCAAGAGCTACCAACTCTTTTTCCGAAGGTAA
CTGGCTTCAGCAGAGCGCAGATACCAAATACTGTTCTTCTAGTGTAGCCGTAGTTAGGCCACCACTTCAA
GAACTCTGTAGCACCGCCTACATACCTCGCTCTGCTAATCCTGTTACCAGTGGCTGCTGCCAGTGGCGAT
AAGTCGTGTCTTACCGGGTTGGACTCAAGACGATAGTTACCGGATAAGGCGCAGCGGTCGGGCTGAACGG
GGGGTTCGTGCACACAGCCCAGCTTGGAGCGAACGACCTACACCGAACTGAGATACCTACAGCGTGAGCT
ATGAGAAAGCGCCACGCTTCCCGAAGGGAGAAAGGCGGACAGGTATCCGGTAAGCGGCAGGGTCGGAACA
GGAGAGCGCACGAGGGAGCTTCCAGGGGGAAACGCCTGGTATCTTTATAGTCCTGTCGGGTTTCGCCACC
TCTGACTTGAGCGTCGATTTTTGTGATGCTCGTCAGGGGGGCGGAGCCTATGGAAAAACGCCAGCAACGC
GGCCTTTTTACGGTTCCTGGCCTTTTGCTGGCCTTTTGCTCACATGTTCTTTCCTGCGTTATCCCCTGAT
TCTGTGGATAACCGTATTACCGCCTTTGAGTGAGCTGATACCGCTCGCCGCAGCCGAACGACCGAGCGCA
GCGAGTCAGTGAGCGAGGAAGCGGAAGAGCGCCCAATACGCAAACCGCCTCTCCCCGCGCGTTGGCCGAT
TCATTAATGCAGCTGGCACGACAGGTTTCCCGACTGGAAAGCGGGCAGTGAGCGCAACGCAATTAATGTG
AGTTAGCTCACTCATTAGGCACCCCAGGCTTTACACTTTATGCTTCCGGCTCGTATGTTGTGTGGAATTG
TGAGCGGATAACAATTTCACACAGGAAACAGCTATGACCATGATTACGCCAAGCGCGCAATTAACCCTCA
CTAAAGGGAACAAAAGCTGGAGCTCCACCGCGGAGCTAGAAGCACGGGTTCCAACATCGGAGCACATTCG
CTAAAGAAAAATATACTCGTAGATCATATGGATCAAAAGTATTAAACCACTCATCCGTTCTACTACTTGT
GTACTTAACTACATAACATCATAAAATGGAGGCAATGAAAACTATTCAGTGAACAAAGCAACCTCGCATA
CGAACCGCTACCCAGGCACAACTCCTCCGTATATCATTGCATTAGACAGGAATTATGTTGTATGTACTTG
GATTAAAAAATAATAAAATCGAGTTCAAGGTTTGCGCATTCAGCCGATTGACTCGCTACATAGGCGTAAT
GAAAGAAAAAAAAAAAAAAAAAATTAATTAAAAGACTACTGCGAAAAAAACGAGTATGCAACATTTCAAA
TGATTTAAGCAAATGAAACCGTCAAGGGGTCACTAACTTAAATTAAATATGAAAAAGTCACGAATTCATT
TCTTACAATACAAGAATGAAAAGATCATATTTTGCCTGAATCTTTTTTCTTAAAACATTTGGATACATTG
ATGTCGTCTATCGCTTCATACACTGGTAGTTTTCTCGCTTATTTTTTACAGATCTATCGAACGGGATAAT
TTGCTTACACCAAAATATGATTGAAGCAACGAATGGTGGCCATATTTTGCTTAAGTGACATACGTTATGC
CTTCAAGGACAATAGATTAATAATCAAACACTTGTATTCTTTACTTTTCTTTCTTTGGCGGTGAAGTATG
AAACTTTGTGCATGTGGATATGAATGTGTGGAGATACCAACAATCTTCTCAAATATTTAGAAATCAATTC
ATGTTGGTATCTTCGGTAACCAACAATCTTCCTCTATTCCAACTTTTCTTTGCAAACTCTTTTCAATCGC
GGTAAAAACGATCGAGCGTATGCCTTTTTGGAGACACACATTCGAACTTCGTGGTATCTAATCTCACCGT
CACTCAAGCCCCGTTAACTTAAAAATCCAACTTCTTTTGTTTGCTTTTCTTAGTGGATTTTTTCTGTCTC
CTGATAATTATGAATAGAATATAGAGTCTTCCGGGAGAAGGCAAGACCATTGGAAGACTCGAAATTACCT
TTTGAAGTGCCGTAGACTTCCCTGTCCATTGGCGGCTCGAGACAGCATGATACACCAGTCTGCAGAAATT
TGCTTTATAGAAGTAGAGTGCTTATCAACATATGAGATGAACATAAGCTTACTTTCGT
